Addgene plasmid #100774: HA-CPI-17-T38A
Purpose: Mammalian expression of CPI-17 neutral mutant
Depositing lab: Joseph Gordon. Depositing organization: University of Manitoba.
Backbone
  Vector backbone: pcDNA3.1(+)
  Backbone size w/o insert (bp): 5400
  Vector type: Mammalian Expression
Growth in bacteria
  Bacterial resistance: Ampicillin, 100 μg/mL
  Growth temperature: 37°C
  Growth strain: DH5alpha
  Copy number: High Copy
Gene/Insert
  Gene/Insert name: PPP1R14A
  Species: H. sapiens (human)
  Insert size (bp): 444
  Mutation: T38A
  Entrez Gene: PPP1R14A (a.k.a. PPP1INL)
  Promoter: CMV
  Tag / fusion protein: HA (N terminal on insert)
  Cloning method: Restriction Enzyme; 5′ cloning site BamHI (not destroyed); 3′ cloning site XhoI (not destroyed)
  Sequencing primers: 5′ T7; 3′ Sp6
Terms and licenses: Academic/Nonprofit Terms; Industry Terms: Not Available to Industry
How to cite: HA-CPI-17-T38A was a gift from Joseph Gordon (Addgene plasmid # 100774 ; http://n2t.net/addgene:100774 ; RRID:Addgene_100774)
