[The description below was written by a language model from this plasmid's Addgene catalogue record and pLannotate feature annotations shown in this document.]
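Description:
HA-CPI-17-T38A is a mammalian expression plasmid built on the pcDNA3.1(+) backbone. It carries the human PPP1R14A coding sequence, which encodes CPI-17, an inhibitor of the protein phosphatase 1 catalytic subunit. The roughly 444 bp insert was cloned between BamHI and XhoI sites, both retained, and bears an N-terminal HA epitope tag. The automated annotation picks up only a short fragment matching a 3xHA element just upstream of the gene, which fits a single HA tag. Transcription is driven by the CMV immediate-early enhancer and promoter and terminated by the bovine growth hormone polyadenylation signal. T7 and SP6 promoters flank the insert and serve as sequencing primer sites.

The insert carries a T38A substitution. CPI-17's inhibitory activity toward the phosphatase rises more than a thousand-fold when the protein is phosphorylated, and replacing threonine 38 with alanine gives a form that cannot be phosphorylated at that residue. The record describes it as a "neutral mutant", so it would typically serve as a comparison to wild-type CPI-17 in studies of phosphatase regulation and smooth muscle contraction signalling, although the record does not detail specific experiments.

The plasmid is propagated in E. coli through a high-copy ColE1/pUC-type origin with ampicillin resistance, and an f1 origin is also present. An SV40 promoter drives the neomycin phosphotransferase gene, followed by an SV40 poly(A) signal, allowing G418 selection of stably transfected mammalian cells. Several short annotated fragments (a truncated HIV-1 LTR, ble, lacI, bom) are probably incidental backbone matches rather than functional elements. The sequenced record is 5,876 nt, consistent with the stated backbone plus insert.
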