Features (pLannotate 1.2.2; 22 found; start..end, strand, type, name):
     22..401     +  enhancer       CMV enhancer: human cytomegalovirus immediate early enhancer
    402..605     +  promoter       CMV promoter: human cytomegalovirus (CMV) immediate early promoter
    601..634     +  LTR            5' LTR (truncated) (fragment): truncated 5' long terminal repeat (LTR) from HIV-1
    650..668     +  promoter       T7 promoter: promoter for bacteriophage T7 RNA polymerase
    694..719     +  CDS            3xHA (fragment): three tandem HA epitope tags
    745..1185    +  CDS            PPP1R14A: PP14A_HUMAN - Also known as CPI17, PPP1INL. Experimental evidence at protein level: Swiss-Prot protein existence level 1. Inhibitor of PPP1CA. Has over 1000-fold higher inhibitory activity when phosphorylated, creating a molecular switch for regulating the phosphorylation status of PPP1CA substrates and smooth muscle contraction. From Homo sapiens (Human).
   1216..1234    -  promoter       SP6 promoter: promoter for bacteriophage SP6 RNA polymerase
   1260..1484    +  polyA_signal   bGH poly(A) signal: bovine growth hormone polyadenylation signal
   1488..1509    +  promoter       SV40 promoter (fragment): SV40 enhancer and early promoter
   1530..1958    +  rep_origin     f1 ori (sequence partly withheld): f1 bacteriophage origin of replication; arrow indicates direction of (+) strand synthesis
   1972..2301    +  promoter       SV40 promoter: SV40 enhancer and early promoter
   2368..3159    +  CDS            neo: KKA2_KLEPN - Also known as kan, nptII. Experimental evidence at protein level: Swiss-Prot protein existence level 1. Resistance to kanamycin, neomycin, paromomycin, ribostamycin, butirosin and gentamicin B. From Klebsiella pneumoniae.
   3183..3341    +  CDS            ble (fragment): BLE_KLEPN - Experimental evidence at protein level: Swiss-Prot protein existence level 1. Binding protein with a strong affinity to the bleomycin family of antibiotics. Binds to CL990; an antimitotic-antibiotic compound. From Klebsiella pneumoniae.
   3336..3457    +  polyA_signal   SV40 poly(A) signal: SV40 polyadenylation signal
   3530..3546    -  protein_bind   lac operator: The lac repressor binds to the lac operator to inhibit transcription in E. coli. This inhibition can be relieved by adding lactose or isopropyl-β-D-thiogalactopyranoside (IPTG). lac repressor encoded by lacI
   3554..3584    -  promoter       lac promoter: promoter for the E. coli lac operon
   3599..3620    -  protein_bind   CAP binding site: CAP binding activates transcription in the presence of cAMP. E. coli catabolite activator protein
   3633..3725    -  CDS            lacI (fragment): lac repressor; lacI; The lac repressor binds to the lac operator to inhibit transcription in E. coli. This inhibition can be relieved by adding lactose or isopropyl-β-D-thiogalactopyranoside (IPTG).
   3908..4496    -  rep_origin     ori: high-copy-number ColE1/pMB1/pBR322/pUC origin of replication
   4667..5527    -  CDS            AmpR: β-lactamase; bla; confers resistance to ampicillin, carbenicillin, and related antibiotics
   5528..5632    -  promoter       AmpR promoter: bla
   5691..5743    -  misc_feature   bom (fragment): basis of mobility region from pBR322
>Addgene plasmid #100774 | HA-CPI-17-T38A | addgene full sequence | sequence record 193111 | Addgene NGS Result
TACGGGCCAGATATACGCGTTGACATTGATTATTGACTAGTTATTAATAGTAATCAATTACGGGGTCATT
AGTTCATAGCCCATATATGGAGTTCCGCGTTACATAACTTACGGTAAATGGCCCGCCTGGCTGACCGCCC
AACGACCCCCGCCCATTGACGTCAATAATGACGTATGTTCCCATAGTAACGCCAATAGGGACTTTCCATT
GACGTCAATGGGTGGAGTATTTACGGTAAACTGCCCACTTGGCAGTACATCAAGTGTATCATATGCCAAG
TACGCCCCCTATTGACGTCAATGACGGTAAATGGCCCGCCTGGCATTATGCCCAGTACATGACCTTATGG
GACTTTCCTACTTGGCAGTACATCTACGTATTAGTCATCGCTATTACCATGGTGATGCGGTTTTGGCAGT
ACATCAATGGGCGTGGATAGCGGTTTGACTCACGGGGATTTCCAAGTCTCCACCCCATTGACGTCAATGG
GAGTTTGTTTTGGCACCAAAATCAACGGGACTTTCCAAAATGTCGTAACAACTCCGCCCCATTGACGCAA
ATGGGCGGTAGGCGTGTACGGTGGGAGGTCTATATAAGCAGAGCTCTCTGGCTAACTAGAGAACCCACTG
CTTACTGGCTTATCGAAATTAATACGACTCACTATAGGGAGACCCAAGCTTGGTACCATGGCGTACCCAT
ACGATGTTCCAGATTACGCCGGATCCATCGATGTCGACGAATTCATGGCAGCTCAGCGGCTGGGCAAGCG
CGTGCTGAGCAAGCTGCAGTCTCCATCGCGGGCCCGCGGGCCAGGGGGCAGTCCCGGGGGGCTGCAGAAG
CGGCACGCGCGCGTCGCCGTCAAGTATGACCGGCGGGAGCTGCAGCGGCGGCTGGACGTGGAGAAGTGGA
TCGACGGGCGCCTGGAGGAGCTGTACCGCGGCATGGAGGCAGACATGCCCGATGAGATCAACATTGATGA
ATTGTTGGAGTTAGAGAGTSAAGAGGAGAGAAGCCGGAAAATCCAGGGACTCCTGAAGTCATGTGGGAAA
CCTGTCGAGGACTTCATCCAGGAGCTGCTGGCAAAGCTTCAAGGCCTCCACAGGCAGCCCGGCCTCCGCC
AGCCAAGCCCCTCCCACGACGGCAGCCTCAGCCCCCTCCAGGACCGGGCCCGGACTGCTCACCCCTGACT
CGAGCATGCATCTAGAGGGCCCTATTCTATAGTGTCACCTAAATGCTAGAGCTCGCTGATCAGCCTCGAC
TGTGCCTTCTAGTTGCCAGCCATCTGTTGTTTGCCCCTCCCCCGTGCCTTCCTTGACCCTGGAAGGTGCC
ACTCCCACTGTCCTTTCCTAATAAAATGAGGAAATTGCATCGCATTGTCTGAGTAGGTGTCATTCTATTC
TGGGGGGTGGGGTGGGGCAGGACAGCAAGGGGGAGGATTGGGAAGACAATAGCAGGCATGCTGGGGATGC
GGTGGGCTCTATGGCTTCTGAGGCGGAAAGAACCAGCTGGGGCTCTAGGGGGTATCCCC
[124 nt withheld, positions 1530-1653]
C
[91 nt withheld, positions 1655-1745]
A
[49 nt withheld, positions 1747-1795]
CCTTTGACGTTGGAGTCCACGTTCTTT
[37 nt withheld, positions 1823-1859]
ACCCTATCTCGGTCTATTCTTTTGATTTATAAGGGATTTTGCCGATTTCGGCCTATTGGTTAAAAAATGA
GCTGATTTAACAAAAATTTAACGCGAATTAATTCTGTGGAATGTGTGTCAGTTAGGGTGTGGAAAGTCCC
CAGGCTCCCCAGCAGGCAGAAGTATGCAAAGCATGCATCTCAATTAGTCAGCAACCAGGTGTGGAAAGTC
CCCAGGCTCCCCAGCAGGCAGAAGTATGCAAAGCATGCATCTCAATTAGTCAGCAACCATAGTCCCGCCC
CTAACTCCGCCCATCCCGCCCCTAACTCCGCCCAGTTCCGCCCATTCTCCGCCCCATGGCTGACTAATTT
TTTTTATTTATGCAGAGGCCGAGGCCGCCTCTGCCTCTGAGCTATTCCAGAAGTAGTGAGGAGGCTTTTT
TGGAGGCCTAGGCTTTTGCAAAAAGCTCCCGGGAGCTTGTATATCCATTTTCGGATCTGATCAAGAGACA
GGATGAGGATCGTTTCGCATGATTGAACAAGATGGATTGCACGCAGGTTCTCCGGCCGCTTGGGTGGAGA
GGCTATTCGGCTATGACTGGGCACAACAGACAATCGGCTGCTCTGATGCCGCCGTGTTCCGGCTGTCAGC
GCAGGGGCGCCCGGTTCTTTTTGTCAAGACCGACCTGTCCGGTGCCCTGAATGAACTGCAGGACGAGGCA
GCGCGGCTATCGTGGCTGGCCACGACGGGCGTTCCTTGCGCAGCTGTGCTCGACGTTGTCACTGAAGCGG
GAAGGGACTGGCTGCTATTGGGCGAAGTGCCGGGGCAGGATCTCCTGTCATCTCACCTTGCTCCTGCCGA
GAAAGTATCCATCATGGCTGATGCAATGCGGCGGCTGCATACGCTTGATCCGGCTACCTGCCCATTCGAC
CACCAAGCGAAACATCGCATCGAGCGAGCACGTACTCGGATGGAAGCCGGTCTTGTCGATCAGGATGATC
TGGACGAAGAGCATCAGGGGCTCGCGCCAGCCGAACTGTTCGCCAGGCTCAAGGCGCGCATGCCCGACGG
CGAGGATCTCGTCGTGACCCATGGCGATGCCTGCTTGCCGAATATCATGGTGGAAAATGGCCGCTTTTCT
GGATTCATCGACTGTGGCCGGCTGGGTGTGGCGGACCGCTATCAGGACATAGCGTTGGCTACCCGTGATA
TTGCTGAAGAGCTTGGCGGCGAATGGGCTGACCGCTTCCTCGTGCTTTACGGTATCGCCGCTCCCGATTC
GCAGCGCATCGCCTTCTATCGCCTTCTTGACGAGTTCTTCTGAGCGGGACTCTGGGGTTCGAAATGACCG
ACCAAGCGACGCCCAACCTGCCATCACGAGATTTCGATTCCACCGCCGCCTTCTATGAAAGGTTGGGCTT
CGGAATCGTTTTCCGGGACGCCGGCTGGATGATCCTCCAGCGCGGGGATCTCATGCTGGAGTTCTTCGCC
CACCCCAACTTGTTTATTGCAGCTTATAATGGTTACAAATAAAGCAATAGCATCACAAATTTCACAAATA
AAGCATTTTTTTCACTGCATTCTAGTTGTGGTTTGTCCAAACTCATCAATGTATCTTATCATGTCTGTAT
ACCGTCGACCTCTAGCTAGAGCTTGGCGTAATCATGGTCATAGCTGTTTCCTGTGTGAAATTGTTATCCG
CTCACAATTCCACACAACATACGAGCCGGAAGCATAAAGTGTAAAGCCTGGGGTGCCTAATGAGTGAGCT
AACTCACATTAATTGCGTTGCGCTCACTGCCCGCTTTCCAGTCGGGAAACCTGTCGTGCCAGCTGCATTA
ATGAATCGGCCAACGCGCGGGGAGAGGCGGTTTGCGTATTGGGCGCTCTTCCGCTTCCTCGCTCACTGAC
TCGCTGCGCTCGGTCGTTCGGCTGCGGCGAGCGGTATCAGCTCACTCAAAGGCGGTAATACGGTTATCCA
CAGAATCAGGGGATAACGCAGGAAAGAACATGTGAGCAAAAGGCCAGCAAAAGGCCAGGAACCGTAAAAA
GGCCGCGTTGCTGGCGTTTTTCCATAGGCTCCGCCCCCCTGACGAGCATCACAAAAATCGACGCTCAAGT
CAGAGGTGGCGAAACCCGACAGGACTATAAAGATACCAGGCGTTTCCCCCTGGAAGCTCCCTCGTGCGCT
CTCCTGTTCCGACCCTGCCGCTTACCGGATACCTGTCCGCCTTTCTCCCTTCGGGAAGCGTGGCGCTTTC
TCATAGCTCACGCTGTAGGTATCTCAGTTCGGTGTAGGTCGTTCGCTCCAAGCTGGGCTGTGTGCACGAA
CCCCCCGTTCAGCCCGACCGCTGCGCCTTATCCGGTAACTATCGTCTTGAGTCCAACCCGGTAAGACACG
ACTTATCGCCACTGGCAGCAGCCACTGGTAACAGGATTAGCAGAGCGAGGTATGTAGGCGGTGCTACAGA
GTTCTTGAAGTGGTGGCCTAACTACGGCTACACTAGAAGAACAGTATTTGGTATCTGCGCTCTGCTGAAG
CCAGTTACCTTCGGAAAAAGAGTTGGTAGCTCTTGATCCGGCAAACAAACCACCGCTGGTAGCGGTGGTT
TTTTTGTTTGCAAGCAGCAGATTACGCGCAGAAAAAAAGGATCTCAAGAAGATCCTTTGATCTTTTCTAC
GGGGTCTGACGCTCAGTGGAACGAAAACTCACGTTAAGGGATTTTGGTCATGAGATTATCAAAAAGGATC
TTCACCTAGATCCTTTTAAATTAAAAATGAAGTTTTAAATCAATCTAAAGTATATATGAGTAAACTTGGT
CTGACAGTTACCAATGCTTAATCAGTGAGGCACCTATCTCAGCGATCTGTCTATTTCGTTCATCCATAGT
TGCCTGACTCCCCGTCGTGTAGATAACTACGATACGGGAGGGCTTACCATCTGGCCCCAGTGCTGCAATG
ATACCGCGAGACCCACGCTCACCGGCTCCAGATTTATCAGCAATAAACCAGCCAGCCGGAAGGGCCGAGC
GCAGAAGTGGTCCTGCAACTTTATCCGCCTCCATCCAGTCTATTAATTGTTGCCGGGAAGCTAGAGTAAG
TAGTTCGCCAGTTAATAGTTTGCGCAACGTTGTTGCCATTGCTACAGGCATCGTGGTGTCACGCTCGTCG
TTTGGTATGGCTTCATTCAGCTCCGGTTCCCAACGATCAAGGCGAGTTACATGATCCCCCATGTTGTGCA
AAAAAGCGGTTAGCTCCTTCGGTCCTCCGATCGTTGTCAGAAGTAAGTTGGCCGCAGTGTTATCACTCAT
GGTTATGGCAGCACTGCATAATTCTCTTACTGTCATGCCATCCGTAAGATGCTTTTCTGTGACTGGTGAG
TACTCAACCAAGTCATTCTGAGAATAGTGTATGCGGCGACCGAGTTGCTCTTGCCCGGCGTCAATACGGG
ATAATACCGCGCCACATAGCAGAACTTTAAAAGTGCTCATCATTGGAAAACGTTCTTCGGGGCGAAAACT
CTCAAGGATCTTACCGCTGTTGAGATCCAGTTCGATGTAACCCACTCGTGCACCCAACTGATCTTCAGCA
TCTTTTACTTTCACCAGCGTTTCTGGGTGAGCAAAAACAGGAAGGCAAAATGCCGCAAAAAAGGGAATAA
GGGCGACACGGAAATGTTGAATACTCATACTCTTCCTTTTTCAATATTATTGAAGCATTTATCAGGGTTA
TTGTCTCATGAGCGGATACATATTTGAATGTATTTAGAAAAATAAACAAATAGGGGTTCCGCGCACATTT
CCCCGAAAAGTGCCACCTGACGTCGACGGATCGGGAGATCTCCCGATCCCCTATGGTGCACTCTCAGTAC
AATCTGCTCTGATGCCGCATAGTTAAGCCAGTATCTGCTCCCTGCTTGTGTGTTGGAGGTCGCTGAGTAG
TGCGCGAGCAAAATTTAAGCTACAACAAGGCAAGGCTTGACCGACAATTGCATGAAGAATCTGCTTAGGG
TTAGGCGTTTTGCGCTGCTTCGCGATG
